Addgene plasmid #52913: pcDNA3-RPS6 (pDD1902)
Purpose: contains RPS6 with HA-tag, which can be expressed in mammalian cells. Insert sites are at HindIII and BamHI.
Depositing lab: Dirk Dittmer. Depositing organization: University of North Carolina at Chapel Hill. Publication: Ribosomal protein S6 interacts with the latency-associated nuclear antigen of Kaposi's sarcoma-associated herpesvirus. Chen W, Dittmer DP. J Virol. 2011 Sep;85(18):9495-505. doi: 10.1128/JVI.02620-10. Epub 2011 Jul 6. PubMed 21734034.
Backbone
  Vector backbone: pcDNA3
  Backbone size w/o insert (bp): 5400
  Total vector size (bp): 6147
  Vector type: Mammalian Expression
Growth in bacteria
  Bacterial resistance: Ampicillin, 100 μg/mL
  Growth temperature: 37°C
  Growth strain: DH5alpha
  Copy number: High Copy
Gene/Insert
  Gene/Insert name: HAS6
  Species: H. sapiens (human)
  Insert size (bp): 747
  Entrez Gene: RPS6 (a.k.a. S6, eS6)
  Tag / fusion protein: HA (N terminal on insert)
  Cloning method: Restriction Enzyme; 5′ cloning site HindIII (not destroyed); 3′ cloning site BamHI (not destroyed)
  Sequencing primers: 5′ T7; 3′ SP6
Terms and licenses: Academic/Nonprofit Terms; Industry Terms: Not Available to Industry
How to cite: pcDNA3-RPS6 (pDD1902) was a gift from Dirk Dittmer (Addgene plasmid # 52913 ; http://n2t.net/addgene:52913 ; RRID:Addgene_52913)
