[The description below was written by a language model from this plasmid's Addgene catalogue record and pLannotate feature annotations shown in this document.]
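Description:
pcDNA3-RPS6 (pDD1902) is a mammalian expression plasmid built on the pcDNA3 backbone that carries human ribosomal protein S6 (RPS6, a component of the 40S small ribosomal subunit) fused to an N-terminal HA epitope tag. The insert, listed as HAS6 and about 747 bp, was cloned between the HindIII and BamHI sites, both of which are retained. In E. coli the plasmid is maintained at high copy through a ColE1/pUC-type origin and selected with ampicillin via the β-lactamase gene. An f1 origin is also present, which in principle allows single-stranded DNA production. The catalogue gives a total size of 6,147 bp, while the sequenced record behind the feature table is 6,215 nt, a minor discrepancy.

Expression of HA-RPS6 in mammalian cells is driven by the human cytomegalovirus immediate early enhancer and promoter, and transcripts are terminated by the bovine growth hormone polyadenylation signal. The annotation software labels the tag region as a fragment of a 3xHA element, but its short length (27 bp) fits a single HA epitope, in line with the catalogue description. T7 and SP6 promoters flank the insert and serve as sequencing primer sites; T7, which is in the sense orientation, could also support in vitro transcription. A separate cassette with the SV40 early promoter, the neomycin phosphotransferase gene and the SV40 poly(A) signal permits G418 selection of stably transfected cells. The short HIV-1 LTR, ble, lacI and bom fragments are probably just annotation matches to backbone sequence rather than functional elements.

The HA tag allows detection or immunoprecipitation of the expressed protein. The associated publication concerns the interaction of RPS6 with the latency-associated nuclear antigen of Kaposi's sarcoma-associated herpesvirus, which suggests use in protein interaction studies.
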