Features (pLannotate 1.2.2; 22 found; start..end, strand, type, name):
    180..559     +  enhancer       CMV enhancer: human cytomegalovirus immediate early enhancer
    560..763     +  promoter       CMV promoter: human cytomegalovirus (CMV) immediate early promoter
    759..792     +  LTR            5' LTR (truncated) (fragment): truncated 5' long terminal repeat (LTR) from HIV-1
    808..826     +  promoter       T7 promoter: promoter for bacteriophage T7 RNA polymerase
    849..875     +  CDS            3xHA (fragment): three tandem HA epitope tags
    876..1616    +  CDS            RPS6 (sequence partly withheld): RS6_HUMAN - Experimental evidence at protein level: Swiss-Prot protein existence level 1. Component of the 40S small ribosomal subunit (PubMed:8706699). Plays an important role in controlling cell growth and proliferation through the selective translation of particular classes of mRNA (PubMed:17220279). From Homo sapiens (Human).
   1713..1731    -  promoter       SP6 promoter: promoter for bacteriophage SP6 RNA polymerase
   1757..1981    +  polyA_signal   bGH poly(A) signal: bovine growth hormone polyadenylation signal
   1985..2006    +  promoter       SV40 promoter (fragment): SV40 enhancer and early promoter
   2027..2455    +  rep_origin     f1 ori (sequence partly withheld): f1 bacteriophage origin of replication; arrow indicates direction of (+) strand synthesis
   2469..2798    +  promoter       SV40 promoter: SV40 enhancer and early promoter
   2865..3656    +  CDS            neo: KKA2_KLEPN - Also known as kan, nptII. Experimental evidence at protein level: Swiss-Prot protein existence level 1. Resistance to kanamycin, neomycin, paromomycin, ribostamycin, butirosin and gentamicin B. From Klebsiella pneumoniae.
   3680..3838    +  CDS            ble (fragment): BLE_KLEPN - Experimental evidence at protein level: Swiss-Prot protein existence level 1. Binding protein with a strong affinity to the bleomycin family of antibiotics. Binds to CL990; an antimitotic-antibiotic compound. From Klebsiella pneumoniae.
   3833..3954    +  polyA_signal   SV40 poly(A) signal: SV40 polyadenylation signal
   4027..4043    -  protein_bind   lac operator: The lac repressor binds to the lac operator to inhibit transcription in E. coli. This inhibition can be relieved by adding lactose or isopropyl-β-D-thiogalactopyranoside (IPTG). lac repressor encoded by lacI
   4051..4081    -  promoter       lac promoter: promoter for the E. coli lac operon
   4096..4117    -  protein_bind   CAP binding site: CAP binding activates transcription in the presence of cAMP. E. coli catabolite activator protein
   4130..4222    -  CDS            lacI (fragment): lac repressor; lacI; The lac repressor binds to the lac operator to inhibit transcription in E. coli. This inhibition can be relieved by adding lactose or isopropyl-β-D-thiogalactopyranoside (IPTG).
   4405..4993    -  rep_origin     ori: high-copy-number ColE1/pMB1/pBR322/pUC origin of replication
   5164..6024    -  CDS            AmpR: β-lactamase; bla; confers resistance to ampicillin, carbenicillin, and related antibiotics
   6025..6129    -  promoter       AmpR promoter: bla
   6188..25      -  misc_feature   bom (fragment) (across the origin): basis of mobility region from pBR322
>Addgene plasmid #52913 | pcDNA3-RPS6 (pDD1902) | addgene full sequence | sequence record 424396 | Addgene NGS Result
TGATGCCGCATAGTTAAGCCAGTATCTGCTCCCTGCTTGTGTGTTGGAGGTCGCTGAGTAGTGCGCGAGC
AAAATTTAAGCTACAACAAGGCAAGGCTTGACCGACAATTGCATGAAGAATCTGCTTAGGGTTAGGCGTT
TTGCGCTGCTTCGCGATGTACGGGCCAGATATACGCGTTGACATTGATTATTGACTAGTTATTAATAGTA
ATCAATTACGGGGTCATTAGTTCATAGCCCATATATGGAGTTCCGCGTTACATAACTTACGGTAAATGGC
CCGCCTGGCTGACCGCCCAACGACCCCCGCCCATTGACGTCAATAATGACGTATGTTCCCATAGTAACGC
CAATAGGGACTTTCCATTGACGTCAATGGGTGGAGTATTTACGGTAAACTGCCCACTTGGCAGTACATCA
AGTGTATCATATGCCAAGTACGCCCCCTATTGACGTCAATGACGGTAAATGGCCCGCCTGGCATTATGCC
CAGTACATGACCTTATGGGACTTTCCTACTTGGCAGTACATCTACGTATTAGTCATCGCTATTACCATGG
TGATGCGGTTTTGGCAGTACATCAATGGGCGTGGATAGCGGTTTGACTCACGGGGATTTCCAAGTCTCCA
CCCCATTGACGTCAATGGGAGTTTGTTTTGGCACCAAAATCAACGGGACTTTCCAAAATGTCGTAACAAC
TCCGCCCCATTGACGCAAATGGGCGGTAGGCGTGTACGGTGGGAGGTCTATATAAGCAGAGCTCTCTGGC
TAACTAGAGAACCCACTGCTTACTGGCTTATCGAAATTAATACGACTCACTATAGGGAGACCCAAGCTTA
CCATGGCATACCCATACGATGTTCCAGATTACGCTCTGAACATCTCCTTCCCAGCCACTGGCTGCCAGAA
ACTCATTGAAGTGGACGATGAACGCAAACTTCGTACTTTCTATGAGAAGCGTATGGCCACAGAAGTTGCT
GCTGACGCTCTGGGTGAAGAATGGAAGGGTTATGTGGTCCGAATCAGTGGTGGGAACGACAAACAAGGTT
TCCCCATGAAGCAGGGTGTCTTGACCCATGGCCGTGTCCGCCTGCTACTGAGTAAGGGG
[480 nt withheld, positions 1110-1589]
ACTTCTAAGTCTGAATCCAGTCAGAAATAACGGGATCCACTAGTAACGGCCGCCAGTGTGCTGGAATTCT
GCAGATATCCATCACACTGGCGGCCGCTCGAGCATGCATCTAGAGGGCCCTATTCTATAGTGTCACCTAA
ATGCTAGAGCTCGCTGATCAGCCTCGACTGTGCCTTCTAGTTGCCAGCCATCTGTTGTTTGCCCCTCCCC
CGTGCCTTCCTTGACCCTGGAAGGTGCCACTCCCACTGTCCTTTCCTAATAAAATGAGGAAATTGCATCG
CATTGTCTGAGTAGGTGTCATTCTATTCTGGGGGGTGGGGTGGGGCAGGACAGCAAGGGGGAGGATTGGG
AAGACAATAGCAGGCATGCTGGGGATGCGGTGGGCTCTATGGCTTCTGAGGCGGAAAGAACCAGCTGGGG
CTCTAGGGGGTATCCCC
[124 nt withheld, positions 2027-2150]
C
[91 nt withheld, positions 2152-2242]
A
[49 nt withheld, positions 2244-2292]
CCTTTGACGTTGGAGTCCACGTTCTTT
[37 nt withheld, positions 2320-2356]
ACCCTATCTCGGTCTATTCTTTTGATTTATAAGGGATTTTGCCGATTTCGGCCTATTGGTTAAAAAATGA
GCTGATTTAACAAAAATTTAACGCGAATTAATTCTGTGGAATGTGTGTCAGTTAGGGTGTGGAAAGTCCC
CAGGCTCCCCAGCAGGCAGAAGTATGCAAAGCATGCATCTCAATTAGTCAGCAACCAGGTGTGGAAAGTC
CCCAGGCTCCCCAGCAGGCAGAAGTATGCAAAGCATGCATCTCAATTAGTCAGCAACCATAGTCCCGCCC
CTAACTCCGCCCATCCCGCCCCTAACTCCGCCCAGTTCCGCCCATTCTCCGCCCCATGGCTGACTAATTT
TTTTTATTTATGCAGAGGCCGAGGCCGCCTCTGCCTCTGAGCTATTCCAGAAGTAGTGAGGAGGCTTTTT
TGGAGGCCTAGGCTTTTGCAAAAAGCTCCCGGGAGCTTGTATATCCATTTTCGGATCTGATCAAGAGACA
GGATGAGGATCGTTTCGCATGATTGAACAAGATGGATTGCACGCAGGTTCTCCGGCCGCTTGGGTGGAGA
GGCTATTCGGCTATGACTGGGCACAACAGACAATCGGCTGCTCTGATGCCGCCGTGTTCCGGCTGTCAGC
GCAGGGGCGCCCGGTTCTTTTTGTCAAGACCGACCTGTCCGGTGCCCTGAATGAACTGCAGGACGAGGCA
GCGCGGCTATCGTGGCTGGCCACGACGGGCGTTCCTTGCGCAGCTGTGCTCGACGTTGTCACTGAAGCGG
GAAGGGACTGGCTGCTATTGGGCGAAGTGCCGGGGCAGGATCTCCTGTCATCTCACCTTGCTCCTGCCGA
GAAAGTATCCATCATGGCTGATGCAATGCGGCGGCTGCATACGCTTGATCCGGCTACCTGCCCATTCGAC
CACCAAGCGAAACATCGCATCGAGCGAGCACGTACTCGGATGGAAGCCGGTCTTGTCGATCAGGATGATC
TGGACGAAGAGCATCAGGGGCTCGCGCCAGCCGAACTGTTCGCCAGGCTCAAGGCGCGCATGCCCGACGG
CGAGGATCTCGTCGTGACCCATGGCGATGCCTGCTTGCCGAATATCATGGTGGAAAATGGCCGCTTTTCT
GGATTCATCGACTGTGGCCGGCTGGGTGTGGCGGACCGCTATCAGGACATAGCGTTGGCTACCCGTGATA
TTGCTGAAGAGCTTGGCGGCGAATGGGCTGACCGCTTCCTCGTGCTTTACGGTATCGCCGCTCCCGATTC
GCAGCGCATCGCCTTCTATCGCCTTCTTGACGAGTTCTTCTGAGCGGGACTCTGGGGTTCGAAATGACCG
ACCAAGCGACGCCCAACCTGCCATCACGAGATTTCGATTCCACCGCCGCCTTCTATGAAAGGTTGGGCTT
CGGAATCGTTTTCCGGGACGCCGGCTGGATGATCCTCCAGCGCGGGGATCTCATGCTGGAGTTCTTCGCC
CACCCCAACTTGTTTATTGCAGCTTATAATGGTTACAAATAAAGCAATAGCATCACAAATTTCACAAATA
AAGCATTTTTTTCACTGCATTCTAGTTGTGGTTTGTCCAAACTCATCAATGTATCTTATCATGTCTGTAT
ACCGTCGACCTCTAGCTAGAGCTTGGCGTAATCATGGTCATAGCTGTTTCCTGTGTGAAATTGTTATCCG
CTCACAATTCCACACAACATACGAGCCGGAAGCATAAAGTGTAAAGCCTGGGGTGCCTAATGAGTGAGCT
AACTCACATTAATTGCGTTGCGCTCACTGCCCGCTTTCCAGTCGGGAAACCTGTCGTGCCAGCTGCATTA
ATGAATCGGCCAACGCGCGGGGAGAGGCGGTTTGCGTATTGGGCGCTCTTCCGCTTCCTCGCTCACTGAC
TCGCTGCGCTCGGTCGTTCGGCTGCGGCGAGCGGTATCAGCTCACTCAAAGGCGGTAATACGGTTATCCA
CAGAATCAGGGGATAACGCAGGAAAGAACATGTGAGCAAAAGGCCAGCAAAAGGCCAGGAACCGTAAAAA
GGCCGCGTTGCTGGCGTTTTTCCATAGGCTCCGCCCCCCTGACGAGCATCACAAAAATCGACGCTCAAGT
CAGAGGTGGCGAAACCCGACAGGACTATAAAGATACCAGGCGTTTCCCCCTGGAAGCTCCCTCGTGCGCT
CTCCTGTTCCGACCCTGCCGCTTACCGGATACCTGTCCGCCTTTCTCCCTTCGGGAAGCGTGGCGCTTTC
TCATAGCTCACGCTGTAGGTATCTCAGTTCGGTGTAGGTCGTTCGCTCCAAGCTGGGCTGTGTGCACGAA
CCCCCCGTTCAGCCCGACCGCTGCGCCTTATCCGGTAACTATCGTCTTGAGTCCAACCCGGTAAGACACG
ACTTATCGCCACTGGCAGCAGCCACTGGTAACAGGATTAGCAGAGCGAGGTATGTAGGCGGTGCTACAGA
GTTCTTGAAGTGGTGGCCTAACTACGGCTACACTAGAAGAACAGTATTTGGTATCTGCGCTCTGCTGAAG
CCAGTTACCTTCGGAAAAAGAGTTGGTAGCTCTTGATCCGGCAAACAAACCACCGCTGGTAGCGGTGGTT
TTTTTGTTTGCAAGCAGCAGATTACGCGCAGAAAAAAAGGATCTCAAGAAGATCCTTTGATCTTTTCTAC
GGGGTCTGACGCTCAGTGGAACGAAAACTCACGTTAAGGGATTTTGGTCATGAGATTATCAAAAAGGATC
TTCACCTAGATCCTTTTAAATTAAAAATGAAGTTTTAAATCAATCTAAAGTATATATGAGTAAACTTGGT
CTGACAGTTACCAATGCTTAATCAGTGAGGCACCTATCTCAGCGATCTGTCTATTTCGTTCATCCATAGT
TGCCTGACTCCCCGTCGTGTAGATAACTACGATACGGGAGGGCTTACCATCTGGCCCCAGTGCTGCAATG
ATACCGCGAGACCCACGCTCACCGGCTCCAGATTTATCAGCAATAAACCAGCCAGCCGGAAGGGCCGAGC
GCAGAAGTGGTCCTGCAACTTTATCCGCCTCCATCCAGTCTATTAATTGTTGCCGGGAAGCTAGAGTAAG
TAGTTCGCCAGTTAATAGTTTGCGCAACGTTGTTGCCATTGCTACAGGCATCGTGGTGTCACGCTCGTCG
TTTGGTATGGCTTCATTCAGCTCCGGTTCCCAACGATCAAGGCGAGTTACATGATCCCCCATGTTGTGCA
AAAAAGCGGTTAGCTCCTTCGGTCCTCCGATCGTTGTCAGAAGTAAGTTGGCCGCAGTGTTATCACTCAT
GGTTATGGCAGCACTGCATAATTCTCTTACTGTCATGCCATCCGTAAGATGCTTTTCTGTGACTGGTGAG
TACTCAACCAAGTCATTCTGAGAATAGTGTATGCGGCGACCGAGTTGCTCTTGCCCGGCGTCAATACGGG
ATAATACCGCGCCACATAGCAGAACTTTAAAAGTGCTCATCATTGGAAAACGTTCTTCGGGGCGAAAACT
CTCAAGGATCTTACCGCTGTTGAGATCCAGTTCGATGTAACCCACTCGTGCACCCAACTGATCTTCAGCA
TCTTTTACTTTCACCAGCGTTTCTGGGTGAGCAAAAACAGGAAGGCAAAATGCCGCAAAAAAGGGAATAA
GGGCGACACGGAAATGTTGAATACTCATACTCTTCCTTTTTCAATATTATTGAAGCATTTATCAGGGTTA
TTGTCTCATGAGCGGATACATATTTGAATGTATTTAGAAAAATAAACAAATAGGGGTTCCGCGCACATTT
CCCCGAAAAGTGCCACCTGACGTCGACGGATCGGGAGATCTCCCGATCCCCTATGGTGCACTCTCAGTAC
AATCTGCTC
