>Addgene plasmid #52913 | pcDNA3-RPS6 (pDD1902) | addgene partial sequence | sequence record 89526 | CMV-F 5'-CGCAAATGGGCGGTAGGCGTG-3'
GGGCATTAGCGAGCTCTCTGGCTACTAGAGAACCCACTGCTTACTGGCTTATCGAAATTAATACGACTCA
CTATAGGGAGACCCAAGCTTACCATGGCATACCCATACGATGTTCCAGATTACGCTCTGAACATCTCCTT
CCCAGCCACTGGCTGCCAGAAACTCATTGAAGTGGACGATGAACGCAAACTTCGTACTTTCTATGAGAAG
CGTATGGCCACAGAAGTTGCTGCTGACGCTCTGGGTGAAGAATGGAAGGGTTATGTGGTCCGAATCAGTG
GTGGGAACGACAAACAAGGTTTCCCCATGAAGCAGGGTGTCTTGACCCATGGCCGTGTCCGCCTGCTACT
GAGTAAGGGG
[480 nt withheld, positions 361-840]
ACTTCTAAGTCTGAATCCAGTCAGAAATAACGGGATCCACTA
